>Addgene plasmid #116325 | pHAGE-ERBB2-A751T | addgene full sequence | sequence record 250548 | Addgene NGS Result
TGGAAGGGCTAATTCACTCCCAAAGAAGACAAGATATCCTTGATCTGTGGATCTACCACACACAAGGCTA
CTTCCCTGATTAGCAGAACTACACACCAGGGCCAGGGGTCAGATATCCACTGACCTTTGGATGGTGCTAC
AAGCTAGTACCAGTTGAGCCAGATAAGGTAGAAGAGGCCAATAAAGGAGAGAACACCAGCTTGTTACACC
CTGTGAGCCTGCATGGGATGGATGACCCGGAGAGAGAAGTGTTAGAGTGGAGGTTTGACAGCCGCCTAGC
ATTTCATCACGTGGCCCGAGAGCTGCATCCGGAGTACTTCAAGAACTGCTGATATCGAGCTTGCTACAAG
GGACTTTCCGCTGGGGACTTTCCAGGGAGGCGTGGCCTGGGCGGGACTGGGGAGTGGCGAGCCCTCAGAT
CCTGCATATAAGCAGCTGCTTTTTGCCTGTACTGGGTCTCTCTGGTTAGACCAGATCTGAGCCTGGGAGC
TCTCTGGCTAACTAGGGAACCCACTGCTTAAGCCTCAATAAAGCTTGCCTTGAGTGCTTCAAGTAGTGTG
TGCCCGTCTGTTGTGTGACTCTGGTAACTAGAGATCCCTCAGACCCTTTTAGTCAGTGTGGAAAATCTCT
AGCAGTGGCGCCCGAACAGGGACTTGAAAGCGAAAGGGAAACCAGAGGAGCTCTCTCGACGCAGGACTCG
GCTTGCTGAAGCGCGCACGGCAAGAGGCGAGGGGCGGCGACTGGTGAGTACGCCAAAAATTTTGACTAGC
GGAGGCTAGAAGGAGAGAGATGGGTGCGAGAGCGTCAGTATTAAGCGGGGGAGAATTAGATCGCGATGGG
AAAAAATTCGGTTAAGGCCAGGGGGAAAGAAAAAATATAAATTAAAACATATAGTATGGGCAAGCAGGGA
GCTAGAACGATTCGCAGTTAATCCTGGCCTGTTAGAAACATCAGAAGGCTGTAGACAAATACTGGGACAG
CTACAACCATCCCTTCAGACAGGATCAGAAGAACTTAGATCATTATATAATACAGTAGCAACCCTCTATT
GTGTGCATCAAAGGATAGAGATAAAAGACACCAAGGAAGCTTTAGACAAGATAGAGGAAGAGCAAAACAA
AAGTAAGACCACCGCACAGCAAGCGGCCGGCCGCTGATCTTCAGACCTGGAGGAGGAGATATGAGGGACA
ATTGGAGAAGTGAATTATATAAATATAAAGTAGTAAAAATTGAACCATTAGGAGTAGCACCCACCAAGGC
AAAGAGAAGAGTGGTGCAGAGAGAAAAAAGAGCAGTGGGAATAGGAGCTTTGTTCCTTGGGTTCTTGGGA
GCAGCAGGAAGCACTATGGGCGCAGCGTCAATGACGCTGACGGTACAGGCCAGACAATTATTGTCTGGTA
TAGTGCAGCAGCAGAACAATTTGCTGAGGGCTATTGAGGCGCAACAGCATCTGTTGCAACTCACAGTCTG
GGGCATCAAGCAGCTCCAGGCAAGAATCCTGGCTGTGGAAAGATACCTAAAGGATCAACAGCTCCTGGGG
ATTTGGGGTTGCTCTGGAAAACTCATTTGCACCACTGCTGTGCCTTGGAATGCTAGTTGGAGTAATAAAT
CTCTGGAACAGATTTGGAATCACACGACCTGGATGGAGTGGGACAGAGAAATTAACAATTACACAAGCTT
AATACACTCCTTAATTGAAGAATCGCAAAACCAGCAAGAAAAGAATGAACAAGAATTATTGGAATTAGAT
AAATGGGCAAGTTTGTGGAATTGGTTTAACATAACAAATTGGCTGTGGTATATAAAATTATTCATAATGA
TAGTAGGAGGCTTGGTAGGTTTAAGAATAGTTTTTGCTGTACTTTCTATAGTGAATAGAGTTAGGCAGGG
ATATTCACCATTATCGTTTCAGACCCACCTCCCAACCCCGAGGGGACCCGACAGGCCCGAAGGAATAGAA
GAAGAAGGTGGAGAGAGAGACAGAGACAGATCCATTCGATTAGTGAACGGATCTCGACGGTATCGCCGAA
TTCACAAATGGCAGTATTCATCCACAATTTTAAAAGAAAAGGGGGGATTGGGGGGTACAGTGCAGGGGAA
AGAATAGTAGACATAATAGCAACAGACATACAAACTAAAGAATTACAAAAACAAATTACAAAAATTCAAA
ATTTTCGGGTTTATTACAGGGACAGCAGAGATCCAGTTTGGACTAGTCGTGAGGCTCCGGTGCCCGTCAG
TGGGCAGAGCGCACATCGCCCACAGTCCCCGAGAAGTTGGGGGGAGGGGTCGGCAATTGAACCGGTGCCT
AGAGAAGGTGGCGCGGGGTAAACTGGGAAAGTGATGTCGTGTACTGGCTCCGCCTTTTTCCCGAGGGTGG
GGGAGAACCGTATATAAGTGCAGTAGTCGCCGTGAACGTTCTTTTTCGCAACGGGTTTGCCGCCAGAACA
CAGGTAAGTGCCGTGTGTGGTTCCCGCGGGCCTGGCCTCTTTACGGGTTATGGCCCTTGCGTGCCTTGAA
TTACTTCCACCTGGCTGCAGTACGTGATTCTTGATCCCGAGCTTCGGGTTGGAAGTGGGTGGGAGAGTTC
GAGGCCTTGCGCTTAAGGAGCCCCTTCGCCTCGTGCTTGAGTTGAGGCCTGGCCTGGGCGCTGGGGCCGC
CGCGTGCGAATCTGGTGGCACCTTCGCGCCTGTCTCGCTGCTTTCGATAAGTCTCTAGCCATTTAAAATT
TTTGATGACCTGCTGCGACGCTTTTTTTCTGGCAAGATAGTCTTGTAAATGCGGGCCAAGATCTGCACAC
TGGTATTTCGGTTTTTGGGGCCGCGGGCGGCGACGGGGCCCGTGCGTCCCAGCGCACATGTTCGGCGAGG
CGGGGCCTGCGAGCGCGGCCACCGAGAATCGGACGGGGGTAGTCTCAAGCTGGCCGGCCTGCTCTGGTGC
CTGGCCTCGCGCCGCCGTGTATCGCCCCGCCCTGGGCGGCAAGGCTGGCCCGGTCGGCACCAGTTGCGTG
AGCGGAAAGATGGCCGCTTCCCGGCCCTGCTGCAGGGAGCTCAAAATGGAGGACGCGGCGCTCGGGAGAG
CGGGCGGGTGAGTCACCCACACAAAGGAAAAGGGCCTTTCCGTCCTCAGCCGTCGCTTCATGTGACTCCA
CGGAGTACCGGGCGCCGTCCAGGCACCTCGATTAGTTCTCGAGCTTTTGGAGTACGTCGTCTTTAGGTTG
GGGGGAGGGGTTTTATGCGATGGAGTTTCCCCACACTGAGTGGGTGGAGACTGAAGTTAGGCCAGCTTGG
CACTTGATGTAATTCTCCTTGGAATTTGCCCTTTTTGAGTTTGGATCTTGGTTCATTCTCAAGCCTCAGA
CAGTGGTTCAAAGTTTTTTTCTTCCATTTCAGGTGTCGTGAAGCGGCCCTGCAGATATCAACAAGTTTGT
ACAAAAAAGCAGGCACCATGGAGCTGGCGGCCTTGTGCCGCTGGGGGCTCCTCCTCGCCCTCTTGCCCCC
CGGAGCCGCGAGCACCCAAGTGTGCACCGGCACAGACATGAAGCTGCGGCTCCCTGCCAGTCCCGAGACC
CACCTGGACATGCTCCGCCACCTCTACCAGGGCTGCCAGGTGGTGCAGGGAAACCTGGAACTCACCTACC
TGCCCACCAATGCCAGCCTGTCCTTCCTGCAGGATATCCAGGAGGTGCAGGGCTACGTGCTCATCGCTCA
CAACCAAGTGAGGCAGGTCCCACTGCAGAGGCTGCGGATTGTGCGAGGCACCCAGCTCTTTGAGGACAAC
TATGCCCTGGCCGTGCTAGACAATGGAGACCCGCTGAACAATACCACCCCTGTCACAGGGGCCTCCCCAG
GAGGCCTGCGGGAGCTGCAGCTTCGAAGCCTCACAGAGATCTTGAAAGGAGGGGTCTTGATCCAGCGGAA
CCCCCAGCTCTGCTACCAGGACACGATTTTGTGGAAGGACATCTTCCACAAGAACAACCAGCTGGCTCTC
ACACTGATAGACACCAACCGCTCTCGGGCCTGCCACCCCTGTTCTCCGATGTGTAAGGGCTCCCGCTGCT
GGGGAGAGAGTTCTGAGGATTGTCAGAGCCTGACGCGCACTGTCTGTGCCGGTGGCTGTGCCCGCTGCAA
GGGGCCACTGCCCACTGACTGCTGCCATGAGCAGTGTGCTGCCGGCTGCACGGGCCCCAAGCACTCTGAC
TGCCTGGCCTGCCTCCACTTCAACCACAGTGGCATCTGTGAGCTGCACTGCCCAGCCCTGGTCACCTACA
ACACAGACACGTTTGAGTCCATGCCCAATCCCGAGGGCCGGTATACATTCGGCGCCAGCTGTGTGACTGC
CTGTCCCTACAACTACCTTTCTACGGACGTGGGATCCTGCACCCTCGTCTGCCCCCTGCACAACCAAGAG
GTGACAGCAGAGGATGGAACACAGCGGTGTGAGAAGTGCAGCAAGCCCTGTGCCCGAGTGTGCTATGGTC
TGGGCATGGAGCACTTGCGAGAGGTGAGGGCAGTTACCAGTGCCAATATCCAGGAGTTTGCTGGCTGCAA
GAAGATCTTTGGGAGCCTGGCATTTCTGCCGGAGAGCTTTGATGGGGACCCAGCCTCCAACACTGCCCCG
CTCCAGCCAGAGCAGCTCCAAGTGTTTGAGACTCTGGAAGAGATCACAGGTTACCTATACATCTCAGCAT
GGCCGGACAGCCTGCCTGACCTCAGCGTCTTCCAGAACCTGCAAGTAATCCGGGGACGAATTCTGCACAA
TGGCGCCTACTCGCTGACCCTGCAAGGGCTGGGCATCAGCTGGCTGGGGCTGCGCTCACTGAGGGAACTG
GGCAGTGGACTGGCCCTCATCCACCATAACACCCACCTCTGCTTCGTGCACACGGTGCCCTGGGACCAGC
TCTTTCGGAACCCGCACCAAGCTCTGCTCCACACTGCCAACCGGCCAGAGGACGAGTGTGTGGGCGAGGG
CCTGGCCTGCCACCAGCTGTGCGCCCGAGGGCACTGCTGGGGTCCAGGGCCCACCCAGTGTGTCAACTGC
AGCCAGTTCCTTCGGGGCCAGGAGTGCGTGGAGGAATGCCGAGTACTGCAGGGGCTCCCCAGGGAGTATG
TGAATGCCAGGCACTGTTTGCCGTGCCACCCTGAGTGTCAGCCCCAGAATGGCTCAGTGACCTGTTTTGG
ACCGGAGGCTGACCAGTGTGTGGCCTGTGCCCACTATAAGGACCCTCCCTTCTGCGTGGCCCGCTGCCCC
AGCGGTGTGAAACCTGACCTCTCCTACATGCCCATCTGGAAGTTTCCAGATGAGGAGGGCGCATGCCAGC
CTTGCCCCATCAACTGCACCCACTCCTGTGTGGACCTGGATGACAAGGGCTGCCCCGCCGAGCAGAGAGC
CAGCCCTCTGACGTCCATCATCTCTGCGGTGGTTGGCATTCTGCTGGTCGTGGTCTTGGGGGTGGTCTTT
GGGATCCTCATCAAGCGACGGCAGCAGAAGATCCGGAAGTACACGATGCGGAGACTGCTGCAGGAAACGG
AGCTGGTGGAGCCGCTGACACCTAGCGGAGCGATGCCCAACCAGGCGCAGATGCGGATCCTGAAAGAGAC
GGAGCTGAGGAAGGTGAAGGTGCTTGGATCTGGCGCTTTTGGCACAGTCTACAAGGGCATCTGGATCCCT
GATGGGGAGAATGTGAAAATTCCAGTGACCATCAAAGTGTTGAGGGAAAACACATCCCCCAAAGCCAACA
AAGAAATCTTAGACGAAGCATACGTGATGGCTGGTGTGGGCTCCCCATATGTCTCCCGCCTTCTGGGCAT
CTGCCTGACATCCACGGTGCAGCTGGTGACACAGCTTATGCCCTATGGCTGCCTCTTAGACCATGTCCGG
GAAAACCGCGGACGCCTGGGCTCCCAGGACCTGCTGAACTGGTGTATGCAGATTGCCAAGGGGATGAGCT
ACCTGGAGGATGTGCGGCTCGTACACAGGGACTTGGCCGCTCGGAACGTGCTGGTCAAGAGTCCCAACCA
TGTCAAAATTACAGACTTCGGGCTGGCTCGGCTGCTGGACATTGACGAGACAGAGTACCATGCAGATGGG
GGCAAGGTGCCCATCAAGTGGATGGCGCTGGAGTCCATTCTCCGCCGGCGGTTCACCCACCAGAGTGATG
TGTGGAGTTATGGTGTGACTGTGTGGGAGCTGATGACTTTTGGGGCCAAACCTTACGATGGGATCCCAGC
CCGGGAGATCCCTGACCTGCTGGAAAAGGGGGAGCGGCTGCCCCAGCCCCCCATCTGCACCATTGATGTC
TACATGATCATGGTCAAATGTTGGATGATTGACTCTGAATGTCGGCCAAGATTCCGGGAGTTGGTGTCTG
AATTCTCCCGCATGGCCAGGGACCCCCAGCGCTTTGTGGTCATCCAGAATGAGGACTTGGGCCCAGCCAG
TCCCTTGGACAGCACCTTCTACCGCTCACTGCTGGAGGACGATGACATGGGGGACCTGGTGGATGCTGAG
GAGTATCTGGTACCCCAGCAGGGCTTCTTCTGTCCAGACCCTGCCCCGGGCGCTGGGGGCATGGTCCACC
ACAGGCACCGCAGCTCATCTACCAGGAGTGGCGGTGGGGACCTGACACTAGGGCTGGAGCCCTCTGAAGA
GGAGGCCCCCAGGTCTCCACTGGCACCCTCCGAAGGGGCTGGCTCCGATGTATTTGATGGTGACCTGGGA
ATGGGGGCAGCCAAGGGGCTGCAAAGCCTCCCCACACATGACCCCAGCCCTCTACAGCGGTACAGTGAGG
ACCCCACAGTACCCCTGCCCTCTGAGACTGATGGCTACGTTGCCCCCCTGACCTGCAGCCCCCAGCCTGA
ATATGTGAACCAGCCAGATGTTCGGCCCCAGCCCCCTTCGCCCCGAGAGGGCCCTCTGCCTGCTGCCCGA
CCTGCTGGTGCCACTCTGGAAAGGCCCAAGACTCTCTCCCCAGGGAAGAATGGGGTCGTCAAAGACGTTT
TTGCCTTTGGGGGTGCCGTGGAGAACCCCGAGTACTTGACACCCCAGGGAGGAGCTGCCCCTCAGCCCCA
CCCTCCTCCTGCCTTCAGCCCAGCCTTCGACAACCTCTATTACTGGGACCAGGACCCACCAGAGCGGGGG
GCTCCACCCAGCACCTTCAAAGGGACACCTACGGCAGAGAACCCAGAGTACCTGGGTCTGGACGTGCCAG
TGTAGAACCCAGCTTTCTTGTACAAAGTGGTGATATCCAATTAACCCTCACTAAAGGGTTATGTAGAGAT
GAAAGAAATTACCCTATAGTGAGTCGTATTACCACCCAACTTTTCTATACAAAGTGGTTGATATCCAGCA
CAGTGGCGGCCGCTCGAGTCTAGAGGGCCCGCGGTTCGAAGGTAAGCCTATCCCTAACCCTCTCCTCGGT
CTCGATTCTACGCGTACCGGTTAGTAATGAGATCCCTCCCCCCCCCCTAACGTTACTGGCCGAAGCCGCT
TGGAATAAGGCCGGTGTGCGTTTGTCTATATGTTATTTTCCACCATATTGCCGTCTTTTGGCAATGTGAG
GGCCCGGAAACCTGGCCCTGTCTTCTTGACGAGCATTCCTAGGGGTCTTTCCCCTCTCGCCAAAGGAATG
CAAGGTCTGTTGAATGTCGTGAAGGAAGCAGTTCCTCTGGAAGCTTCTTGAAGACAAACAACGTCTGTAG
CGACCCTTTGCAGGCAGCGGAACCCCCCACCTGGCGACAGGTGCCTCTGCGGCCAAAAGCCACGTGTATA
AGATACACCTGCAAAGGCGGCACAACCCCAGTGCCACGTTGTGAGTTGGATAGTTGTGGAAAGAGTCAAA
TGGCTCTCCTCAAGCGTATTCAACAAGGGGCTGAAGGATGCCCAGAAGGTACCCCATTGTATGGGATCTG
ATCTGGGGCCTCGGTGCACATGCTTTACATGTGTTTAGTCGAGGTTAAAAAAACGTCTAGGCCCCCCGAA
CCACGGGGACGTGGTTTTCCTTTGAAAAACACGATGATAATATGGCCACACATATGACCGAGTACAAGCC
CACGGTGCGCCTCGCCACCCGCGACGACGTCCCCAGGGCCGTACGCACCCTCGCCGCCGCGTTCGCCGAC
TACCCCGCCACGCGCCACACCGTCGATCCGGACCGCCACATCGAGCGGGTCACCGAGCTGCAAGAACTCT
TCCTCACGCGCGTCGGGCTCGACATCGGCAAGGTGTGGGTCGCGGACGACGGCGCCGCGGTGGCGGTCTG
GACCACGCCGGAGAGCGTCGAAGCGGGGGCGGTGTTCGCCGAGATCGGCCCGCGCATGGCCGAGTTGAGC
GGTTCCCGGCTGGCCGCGCAGCAACAGATGGAAGGCCTCCTGGCGCCGCACCGGCCCAAGGAGCCCGCGT
GGTTCCTGGCCACCGTCGGCGTCTCGCCCGACCACCAGGGCAAGGGTCTGGGCAGCGCCGTCGTGCTCCC
CGGAGTGGAGGCGGCCGAGCGCGCCGGGGTGCCCGCCTTCCTGGAGACCTCCGCGCCCCGCAACCTCCCC
TTCTACGAGCGGCTCGGCTTCACCGTCACCGCCGACGTCGAGGTGCCCGAAGGACCGCGCACCTGGTGCA
TGACCCGCAAGCCCGGTGCCTAAATCGATAGATCCTAATCAACCTCTGGATTACAAAATTTGTGAAAGAT
TGACTGGTATTCTTAACTATGTTGCTCCTTTTACGCTATGTGGATACGCTGCTTTAATGCCTTTGTATCA
TGCTATTGCTTCCCGTATGGCTTTCATTTTCTCCTCCTTGTATAAATCCTGGTTGCTGTCTCTTTATGAG
GAGTTGTGGCCCGTTGTCAGGCAACGTGGCGTGGTGTGCACTGTGTTTGCTGACGCAACCCCCACTGGTT
GGGGCATTGCCACCACCTGTCAGCTCCTTTCCGGGACTTTCGCTTTCCCCCTCCCTATTGCCACGGCGGA
ACTCATCGCCGCCTGCCTTGCCCGCTGCTGGACAGGGGCTCGGCTGTTGGGCACTGACAATTCCGTGGTG
TTGTCGGGGAAATCATCGTCCTTTCCTTGGCTGCTCGCCTGTGTTGCCACCTGGATTCTGCGCGGGACGT
CCTTCTGCTACGTCCCTTCGGCCCTCAATCCAGCGGACCTTCCTTCCCGCGGCCTGCTGCCGGCTCTGCG
GCCTCTTCCGCGTCTTCGCCTTCGCCCTCAGACGAGTCGGATCTCCCTTTGGGCCGCCTCCCCGCCTGAG
ATCCTTTAAGACCAATGACTTACAAGGCAGCTGTAGATCTTAGCCACTTTTTAAAAGAAAAGGGGGGACT
GGAAGGGCTAATTCACTCCCAACGAAGACAAGATCTGCTTTTTGCTTGTACTGGGTCTCTCTGGTTAGAC
CAGATCTGAGCCTGGGAGCTCTCTGGCTAACTAGGGAACCCACTGCTTAAGCCTCAATAAAGCTTGCCTT
GAGTGCTTCAAGTAGTGTGTGCCCGTCTGTTGTGTGACTCTGGTAACTAGAGATCCCTCAGACCCTTTTA
GTCAGTGTGGAAAATCTCTAGCAGTAGTAGTTCATGTCATCTTATTATTCAGTATTTATAACTTGCAAAG
AAATGAATATCAGAGAGTGAGAGGCCCGGGTTAATTAAGGAAAGGGCTAGATCATTCTTGAAGACGAAAG
GGCCTCGTGATACGCCTATTTTTATAGGTTAATGTCATGATAATAATGGTTTCTTAGACGTCAGGTGGCA
CTTTTCGGGGAAATGTGCGCGGAACCCCTATTTGTTTATTTTTCTAAATACATTCAAATATGTATCCGCT
CATGAGACAATAACCCTGATAAATGCTTCAATAATATTGAAAAAGGAAGAGTATGAGTATTCAACATTTC
CGTGTCGCCCTTATTCCCTTTTTTGCGGCATTTTGCCTTCCTGTTTTTGCTCACCCAGAAACGCTGGTGA
AAGTAAAAGATGCTGAAGATCAGTTGGGTGCACGAGTGGGTTACATCGAACTGGATCTCAACAGCGGTAA
GATCCTTGAGAGTTTTCGCCCCGAAGAACGTTTTCCAATGATGAGCACTTTTAAAGTTCTGCTATGTGGC
GCGGTATTATCCCGTGTTGACGCCGGGCAAGAGCAACTCGGTCGCCGCATACACTATTCTCAGAATGACT
TGGTTGAGTACTCACCAGTCACAGAAAAGCATCTTACGGATGGCATGACAGTAAGAGAATTATGCAGTGC
TGCCATAACCATGAGTGATAACACTGCGGCCAACTTACTTCTGACAACGATCGGAGGACCGAAGGAGCTA
ACCGCTTTTTTGCACAACATGGGGGATCATGTAACTCGCCTTGATCGTTGGGAACCGGAGCTGAATGAAG
CCATACCAAACGACGAGCGTGACACCACGATGCCTGTAGCAATGGCAACAACGTTGCGCAAACTATTAAC
TGGCGAACTACTTACTCTAGCTTCCCGGCAACAATTAATAGACTGGATGGAGGCGGATAAAGTTGCAGGA
CCACTTCTGCGCTCGGCCCTTCCGGCTGGCTGGTTTATTGCTGATAAATCTGGAGCCGGTGAGCGTGGGT
CTCGCGGTATCATTGCAGCACTGGGGCCAGATGGTAAGCCCTCCCGTATCGTAGTTATCTACACGACGGG
GAGTCAGGCAACTATGGATGAACGAAATAGACAGATCGCTGAGATAGGTGCCTCACTGATTAAGCATTGG
TAACTGTCAGACCAAGTTTACTCATATATACTTTAGATTGATTTAAAACTTCATTTTTAATTTAAAAGGA
TCTAGGTGAAGATCCTTTTTGATAATCTCATGACCAAAATCCCTTAACGTGAGTTTTCGTTCCACTGAGC
GTCAGACCCCGTAGAAAAGATCAAAGGATCTTCTTGAGATCCTTTTTTTCTGCGCGTAATCTGCTGCTTG
CAAACAAAAAAACCACCGCTACCAGCGGTGGTTTGTTTGCCGGATCAAGAGCTACCAACTCTTTTTCCGA
AGGTAACTGGCTTCAGCAGAGCGCAGATACCAAATACTGTTCTTCTAGTGTAGCCGTAGTTAGGCCACCA
CTTCAAGAACTCTGTAGCACCGCCTACATACCTCGCTCTGCTAATCCTGTTACCAGTGGCTGCTGCCAGT
GGCGATAAGTCGTGTCTTACCGGGTTGGACTCAAGACGATAGTTACCGGATAAGGCGCAGCGGTCGGGCT
GAACGGGGGGTTCGTGCACACAGCCCAGCTTGGAGCGAACGACCTACACCGAACTGAGATACCTACAGCG
TGAGCTATGAGAAAGCGCCACGCTTCCCGAAGGGAGAAAGGCGGACAGGTATCCGGTAAGCGGCAGGGTC
GGAACAGGAGAGCGCACGAGGGAGCTTCCAGGGGGAAACGCCTGGTATCTTTATAGTCCTGTCGGGTTTC
GCCACCTCTGACTTGAGCGTCGATTTTTGTGATGCTCGTCAGGGGGGCGGAGCCTATGGAAAAACGCCAG
CAACGCGGCCTTTTTACGGTTCCTGGCCTTTTGCTGGCCTTTTGCTCACATGTTCTTTCCTGCGTTATCC
CCTGATTCTGTGGATAACCGTATTACCGCCTTTGAGTGAGCTGATACCGCTCGCCGCAGCCGAACGACCG
AGCGCAGCGAGTCAGTGAGCGAGGAAGCGGAAGAGCGCCCAATACGCAAACCGCCTCTCCCCGCGCGTTG
GCCGATTCATTAATGCAGCAAGCTCATGGCTGACTAATTTTTTTTATTTATGCAGAGGCCGAGGCCGCCT
CGGCCTCTGAGCTATTCCAGAAGTAGTGAGGAGGCTTTTTTGGAGGCCTAGGCTTTTGCAAAAAGCTCCC
CGTGGCACGACAGGTTTCCCGACTGGAAAGCGGGCAGTGAGCGCAACGCAATTAATGTGAGTTAGCTCAC
TCATTAGGCACCCCAGGCTTTACACTTTATGCTTCCGGCTCGTATGTTGTGTGGAATTGTGAGCGGATAA
CAATTTCACACAGGAAACAGCTATGACATGATTACGAATTTCACAAATAAAGCATTTTTTTCACTGCATT
CTAGTTGTGGTTTGTCCAAACTCATCAATGTATCTTATCATGTCTGGATCAACTGGATAACTCAAGCTAA
CCAAAATCATCCCAAACTTCCCACCCCATACCCTATTACCACTGCCAATTACCTGTGGTTTCATTTACTC
TAAACCTGTGATTCCTCTGAATTATTTTCATTTTAAAGAAATTGTATTTGTTAAATATGTACTACAAACT
TAGTAGT
Features (pLannotate 1.2.2; 30 found; start..end, strand, type, name):
    377..634     +  LTR            5' LTR (truncated): truncated 5' long terminal repeat (LTR) from HIV-1
    681..806     +  misc_feature   HIV-1 Ψ: packaging signal of human immunodeficiency virus type 1
    790..1128    +  CDS            HIV-1 gag (fragment): gag protein from human immunodeficiency virus 1; gag
   1303..1536    +  misc_feature   RRE: The Rev response element (RRE) of HIV-1 allows for Rev-dependent mRNA export from the nucleus to the cytoplasm.
   1913..2013    +  CDS            Rev (fragment): human immunodeficiency virus 1 (HIV-1) Rev protein; rev; enhances nuclear export of unspliced and incompletely spliced viral mRNAs
   2058..2175    +  misc_feature   cPPT/CTS: central polypurine tract and central termination sequence of HIV-1
   2223..3401    +  promoter       EF-1α promoter: strong constitutive promoter for human elongation factor EF-1α
   3422..3442    +  protein_bind   attB1: mutant version of attB; core recombination site for the Gateway® BP reaction BP Clonase™
   3448..7212    +  CDS            ERBB2: ERBB2_HUMAN - Also known as HER2, MLN19, NEU, NGL. Experimental evidence at protein level: Swiss-Prot protein existence level 1. In the nucleus is involved in transcriptional regulation. Associates with the 5'-TCAAATTC-3' sequence in the PTGS2/COX-2 promoter and activates its transcription. Implicated in transcriptional activation of CDKN1A; the function involves STAT3 and SRC. Involved in the transcription of rRNA genes by RNA Pol I and enhances protein synthesis and cell growth. From Homo sapiens (Human).
   7217..7241    -  protein_bind   attB2: mutant version of attB; recombination site for the Gateway® BP reaction BP Clonase™
   7249..7267    +  promoter       T3 promoter: promoter for bacteriophage T3 RNA polymerase
   7293..7311    -  promoter       T7 promoter: promoter for bacteriophage T7 RNA polymerase
   7317..7335    -  protein_bind   attB4 (fragment): mutant version of attB; core recombination site for the Gateway® BP reaction BP Clonase™
   7391..7432    +  CDS            V5 tag: epitope tag from simian virus 5
   7558..8020    +  misc_feature   IRES: internal ribosome entry site (IRES) of the encephalomyocarditis virus (EMCV)
   8034..8631    +  CDS            PuroR (fragment): puromycin N-acetyltransferase; pac from Streptomyces; confers resistance to puromycin
   8647..9235    +  misc_feature   WPRE: woodchuck hepatitis virus posttranscriptional regulatory element
   9243..9308    +  CDS            nef (fragment): NEF_HV1Z2 - Experimental evidence at protein level: Swiss-Prot protein existence level 1. Extracellular Nef protein targets CD4(+) T-lymphocytes for apoptosis by interacting with CXCR4 surface receptors. From Human immunodeficiency virus type 1 group M subtype D (isolate Z2/CDC-Z34) (HIV-1).
   9310..9543    +  LTR            3' LTR (ΔU3): self-inactivating 3' long terminal repeat (LTR) from HIV-1
   9748..9852    +  promoter       AmpR promoter: bla
   9853..10713   +  CDS            AmpR: β-lactamase; bla; confers resistance to ampicillin, carbenicillin, and related antibiotics
  10884..11472   +  rep_origin     ori: high-copy-number ColE1/pMB1/pBR322/pUC origin of replication
  11655..11709   +  CDS            lacI (fragment): lac repressor; lacI; The lac repressor binds to the lac operator to inhibit transcription in E. coli. This inhibition can be relieved by adding lactose or isopropyl-β-D-thiogalactopyranoside (IPTG).
  11715..11808   +  rep_origin     SV40 ori (fragment): SV40 origin of replication
  11833..11870   +  CDS            lacI (fragment): lac repressor; lacI; The lac repressor binds to the lac operator to inhibit transcription in E. coli. This inhibition can be relieved by adding lactose or isopropyl-β-D-thiogalactopyranoside (IPTG).
  11883..11904   +  protein_bind   CAP binding site: CAP binding activates transcription in the presence of cAMP. E. coli catabolite activator protein
  11919..11949   +  promoter       lac promoter: promoter for the E. coli lac operon
  11953..11975   +  protein_bind   lac operator (fragment): The lac repressor binds to the lac operator to inhibit transcription in E. coli. This inhibition can be relieved by adding lactose or isopropyl-β-D-thiogalactopyranoside (IPTG). lac repressor encoded by lacI
  12007..12090   +  polyA_signal   SV40 poly(A) signal (fragment): SV40 polyadenylation signal
  12257..329     +  CDS            nef (fragment) (across the origin): NEF_HV1BR - Experimental evidence at protein level: Swiss-Prot protein existence level 1. Extracellular Nef protein targets CD4(+) T-lymphocytes for apoptosis by interacting with CXCR4 surface receptors (PubMed:14990729). From Human immunodeficiency virus type 1 group M subtype B (isolate BRU/LAI) (HIV-1).
