[The description below was written by a language model from this plasmid's Addgene catalogue record and pLannotate feature annotations shown in this document.]
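Description:
pHAGE-ERBB2-A751T is an HIV-1-based lentiviral expression plasmid built on the pHAGE backbone, carrying the human ERBB2 (HER2/neu) receptor tyrosine kinase coding sequence with an A751T substitution. The annotated full sequence is about 12.3 kb. In bacteria it is maintained through a high-copy ColE1/pUC-type origin and selected with ampicillin via the β-lactamase gene. The record lists a recombination-deficient strain, as is common for plasmids containing repeated LTR sequences.

The transfer cassette is flanked by a truncated 5' LTR and a ΔU3 self-inactivating 3' LTR, so the integrated provirus lacks LTR promoter activity. Between them lie the Ψ packaging signal with a partial gag region, the Rev response element for Rev-dependent nuclear export of the genomic RNA, and the cPPT/CTS, which aids nuclear import in transduced cells. Expression is driven by the constitutive human EF-1α promoter. The ERBB2 open reading frame was introduced by Gateway recombination and sits between attB1 and attB2 sites. Downstream, an EMCV IRES directs translation of a puromycin N-acetyltransferase gene from the same transcript, so transduced cells can be selected with puromycin, and a WPRE enhances transcript stability and expression. A V5 epitope sequence is annotated after attB2, separated from the insert by T3/T7 promoter and attB4 remnants; the record does not state whether it is fused in frame to ERBB2.

The stated purpose is lentiviral expression of ERBB2 A751T. The associated work concerns systematic functional annotation of somatic cancer mutations, which suggests use for stable expression of this variant in mammalian cells to assess its functional consequences.
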