Addgene plasmid #116325: pHAGE-ERBB2-A751T
Purpose: Lentiviral expression of ERBB2 A751T
Depositing lab: Gordon Mills & Kenneth Scott. Depositing organization: Baylor College of Medicine. Publication: Systematic Functional Annotation of Somatic Mutations in Cancer. Ng PK, Li J, Jeong KJ, Shao S, Chen H, Tsang YH, Sengupta S, Wang Z, Bhavana VH, Tran R, Soewito S, Minussi DC, Moreno D, Kong K, Dogruluk T, Lu H, Gao J, Tokheim C, Zhou DC, Johnson AM, Zeng J, Ip CKM, Ju Z, Wester M, Yu S, Li Y, Vellano CP, Schultz N, Karchin R, Ding L, Lu Y, Cheung LWT, Chen K, Shaw KR, Meric-Bernstam F, Scott KL, Yi S, Sahni N, Liang H, Mills GB. Cancer Cell. 2018 Mar 12;33(3):450-462.e10. doi: 10.1016/j.ccell.2018.01.021. PubMed 29533785.
Backbone
  Vector backbone: pHAGE
  Vector type: Lentiviral
Growth in bacteria
  Bacterial resistance: Ampicillin, 100 μg/mL
  Growth temperature: 37°C
  Growth strain: Stbl3
  Copy number: High Copy
Gene/Insert
  Gene/Insert name: ERBB2
  Species: H. sapiens (human)
  Mutation: A751T
  Entrez Gene: ERBB2 (a.k.a. CD340, HER-2, HER-2/neu, HER2, MLN 19, MLN-19, NEU, NGL, TKR1, VSCN2, c-ERB-2, c-ERB2, p185(erbB2))
  Cloning method: Gateway Cloning
Terms and licenses: Academic/Nonprofit Terms; Industry Terms: Not Available to Industry
How to cite: pHAGE-ERBB2-A751T was a gift from Gordon Mills & Kenneth Scott (Addgene plasmid # 116325 ; http://n2t.net/addgene:116325 ; RRID:Addgene_116325)
