>Addgene plasmid #116325 | pHAGE-ERBB2-A751T | depositor partial sequence | sequence record 219199 | insert
ATGGAGCTGGCGGCCTTGTGCCGCTGGGGGCTCCTCCTCGCCCTCTTGCCCCCCGGAGCCGCGAGCACCC
AAGTGTGCACCGGCACAGACATGAAGCTGCGGCTCCCTGCCAGTCCCGAGACCCACCTGGACATGCTCCG
CCACCTCTACCAGGGCTGCCAGGTGGTGCAGGGAAACCTGGAACTCACCTACCTGCCCACCAATGCCAGC
CTGTCCTTCCTGCAGGATATCCAGGAGGTGCAGGGCTACGTGCTCATCGCTCACAACCAAGTGAGGCAGG
TCCCACTGCAGAGGCTGCGGATTGTGCGAGGCACCCAGCTCTTTGAGGACAACTATGCCCTGGCCGTGCT
AGACAATGGAGACCCGCTGAACAATACCACCCCTGTCACAGGGGCCTCCCCAGGAGGCCTGCGGGAGCTG
CAGCTTCGAAGCCTCACAGAGATCTTGAAAGGAGGGGTCTTGATCCAGCGGAACCCCCAGCTCTGCTACC
AGGACACGATTTTGTGGAAGGACATCTTCCACAAGAACAACCAGCTGGCTCTCACACTGATAGACACCAA
CCGCTCTCGGGCCTGCCACCCCTGTTCTCCGATGTGTAAGGGCTCCCGCTGCTGGGGAGAGAGTTCTGAG
GATTGTCAGAGCCTGACGCGCACTGTCTGTGCCGGTGGCTGTGCCCGCTGCAAGGGGCCACTGCCCACTG
ACTGCTGCCATGAGCAGTGTGCTGCCGGCTGCACGGGCCCCAAGCACTCTGACTGCCTGGCCTGCCTCCA
CTTCAACCACAGTGGCATCTGTGAGCTGCACTGCCCAGCCCTGGTCACCTACAACACAGACACGTTTGAG
TCCATGCCCAATCCCGAGGGCCGGTATACATTCGGCGCCAGCTGTGTGACTGCCTGTCCCTACAACTACC
TTTCTACGGACGTGGGATCCTGCACCCTCGTCTGCCCCCTGCACAACCAAGAGGTGACAGCAGAGGATGG
AACACAGCGGTGTGAGAAGTGCAGCAAGCCCTGTGCCCGAGTGTGCTATGGTCTGGGCATGGAGCACTTG
CGAGAGGTGAGGGCAGTTACCAGTGCCAATATCCAGGAGTTTGCTGGCTGCAAGAAGATCTTTGGGAGCC
TGGCATTTCTGCCGGAGAGCTTTGATGGGGACCCAGCCTCCAACACTGCCCCGCTCCAGCCAGAGCAGCT
CCAAGTGTTTGAGACTCTGGAAGAGATCACAGGTTACCTATACATCTCAGCATGGCCGGACAGCCTGCCT
GACCTCAGCGTCTTCCAGAACCTGCAAGTAATCCGGGGACGAATTCTGCACAATGGCGCCTACTCGCTGA
CCCTGCAAGGGCTGGGCATCAGCTGGCTGGGGCTGCGCTCACTGAGGGAACTGGGCAGTGGACTGGCCCT
CATCCACCATAACACCCACCTCTGCTTCGTGCACACGGTGCCCTGGGACCAGCTCTTTCGGAACCCGCAC
CAAGCTCTGCTCCACACTGCCAACCGGCCAGAGGACGAGTGTGTGGGCGAGGGCCTGGCCTGCCACCAGC
TGTGCGCCCGAGGGCACTGCTGGGGTCCAGGGCCCACCCAGTGTGTCAACTGCAGCCAGTTCCTTCGGGG
CCAGGAGTGCGTGGAGGAATGCCGAGTACTGCAGGGGCTCCCCAGGGAGTATGTGAATGCCAGGCACTGT
TTGCCGTGCCACCCTGAGTGTCAGCCCCAGAATGGCTCAGTGACCTGTTTTGGACCGGAGGCTGACCAGT
GTGTGGCCTGTGCCCACTATAAGGACCCTCCCTTCTGCGTGGCCCGCTGCCCCAGCGGTGTGAAACCTGA
CCTCTCCTACATGCCCATCTGGAAGTTTCCAGATGAGGAGGGCGCATGCCAGCCTTGCCCCATCAACTGC
ACCCACTCCTGTGTGGACCTGGATGACAAGGGCTGCCCCGCCGAGCAGAGAGCCAGCCCTCTGACGTCCA
TCATCTCTGCGGTGGTTGGCATTCTGCTGGTCGTGGTCTTGGGGGTGGTCTTTGGGATCCTCATCAAGCG
ACGGCAGCAGAAGATCCGGAAGTACACGATGCGGAGACTGCTGCAGGAAACGGAGCTGGTGGAGCCGCTG
ACACCTAGCGGAGCGATGCCCAACCAGGCGCAGATGCGGATCCTGAAAGAGACGGAGCTGAGGAAGGTGA
AGGTGCTTGGATCTGGCGCTTTTGGCACAGTCTACAAGGGCATCTGGATCCCTGATGGGGAGAATGTGAA
AATTCCAGTGACCATCAAAGTGTTGAGGGAAAACACATCCCCCAAAGCCAACAAAGAAATCTTAGACGAA
GCATACGTGATGGCTGGTGTGGGCTCCCCATATGTCTCCCGCCTTCTGGGCATCTGCCTGACATCCACGG
TGCAGCTGGTGACACAGCTTATGCCCTATGGCTGCCTCTTAGACCATGTCCGGGAAAACCGCGGACGCCT
GGGCTCCCAGGACCTGCTGAACTGGTGTATGCAGATTGCCAAGGGGATGAGCTACCTGGAGGATGTGCGG
CTCGTACACAGGGACTTGGCCGCTCGGAACGTGCTGGTCAAGAGTCCCAACCATGTCAAAATTACAGACT
TCGGGCTGGCTCGGCTGCTGGACATTGACGAGACAGAGTACCATGCAGATGGGGGCAAGGTGCCCATCAA
GTGGATGGCGCTGGAGTCCATTCTCCGCCGGCGGTTCACCCACCAGAGTGATGTGTGGAGTTATGGTGTG
ACTGTGTGGGAGCTGATGACTTTTGGGGCCAAACCTTACGATGGGATCCCAGCCCGGGAGATCCCTGACC
TGCTGGAAAAGGGGGAGCGGCTGCCCCAGCCCCCCATCTGCACCATTGATGTCTACATGATCATGGTCAA
ATGTTGGATGATTGACTCTGAATGTCGGCCAAGATTCCGGGAGTTGGTGTCTGAATTCTCCCGCATGGCC
AGGGACCCCCAGCGCTTTGTGGTCATCCAGAATGAGGACTTGGGCCCAGCCAGTCCCTTGGACAGCACCT
TCTACCGCTCACTGCTGGAGGACGATGACATGGGGGACCTGGTGGATGCTGAGGAGTATCTGGTACCCCA
GCAGGGCTTCTTCTGTCCAGACCCTGCCCCGGGCGCTGGGGGCATGGTCCACCACAGGCACCGCAGCTCA
TCTACCAGGAGTGGCGGTGGGGACCTGACACTAGGGCTGGAGCCCTCTGAAGAGGAGGCCCCCAGGTCTC
CACTGGCACCCTCCGAAGGGGCTGGCTCCGATGTATTTGATGGTGACCTGGGAATGGGGGCAGCCAAGGG
GCTGCAAAGCCTCCCCACACATGACCCCAGCCCTCTACAGCGGTACAGTGAGGACCCCACAGTACCCCTG
CCCTCTGAGACTGATGGCTACGTTGCCCCCCTGACCTGCAGCCCCCAGCCTGAATATGTGAACCAGCCAG
ATGTTCGGCCCCAGCCCCCTTCGCCCCGAGAGGGCCCTCTGCCTGCTGCCCGACCTGCTGGTGCCACTCT
GGAAAGGCCCAAGACTCTCTCCCCAGGGAAGAATGGGGTCGTCAAAGACGTTTTTGCCTTTGGGGGTGCC
GTGGAGAACCCCGAGTACTTGACACCCCAGGGAGGAGCTGCCCCTCAGCCCCACCCTCCTCCTGCCTTCA
GCCCAGCCTTCGACAACCTCTATTACTGGGACCAGGACCCACCAGAGCGGGGGGCTCCACCCAGCACCTT
CAAAGGGACACCTACGGCAGAGAACCCAGAGTACCTGGGTCTGGACGTGCCAGTGTGA
